>Addgene plasmid #43123 | I-GGAA | depositor partial sequence | sequence record 58388 | I-GGAA sequence 424 bps
CGTCTCCTGACCCCAGAGCAGGTCGTGGCAATCGCGAGCAATAACGGCGGAAAACAGGCTTTGGAAACGG
TGCAGAGGCTCCTTCCAGTGCTGTGCCAAGCGCACGGACTCACCCCAGAGCAGGTCGTGGCAATCGCGAG
CAATAACGGCGGAAAACAGGCTTTGGAAACGGTGCAGAGGCTCCTTCCAGTGCTGTGCCAAGCGCACGGC
CTCACCCCAGAGCAGGTCGTGGCAATCGCCTCCAACATTGGCGGGAAACAGGCACTCGAGACTGTCCAGC
GCCTGCTTCCCGTGCTGTGCCAAGCGCACGGATTAACCCCAGAGCAGGTCGTGGCAATCGCCTCCAACAT
TGGCGGGAAACAGGCACTCGAGACTGTCCAGCGCCTGCTTCCCGTGCTGTGCCAAGCGCACGGCTTAAGA
GACG
