>Addgene plasmid #43123 | I-GGAA | addgene partial sequence | sequence record 60318 | M13-F20 5'-TGTAAAACGACGGCCAGT-3'
CTATAGGGCGAATTGGGCCCTCTAGATGCATGCTCGAGCGGCCGCCAGTGTGATGGATATCTGCAGAATT
CGCCCTTATATAGATGCCGTCCTAGCGCGTCTCCTGACCCCAGAGCAGGTCGTGGCAATCGCGAGCAATA
ACGGCGGAAAACAGGCTTTGGAAACGGTGCAGAGGCTCCTTCCAGTGCTGTGCCAAGCGCACGGACTCAC
CCCAGAGCAGGTCGTGGCAATCGCGAGCAATAACGGCGGAAAACAGGCTTTGGAAACGGTGCAGAGGCTC
CTTCCAGTGCTGTGCCAAGCGCACGGCCTCACCCCAGAGCAGGTCGTGGCAATCGCCTCCAACATTGGCG
GGAAACAGGCACTCGAGACTGTCCAGCGCCTGCTTCCCGTGCTGTGCCAAGCGCACGGATTAACCCCAGA
GCAGGTCGTGGCAATCGCCTCCAACATTGGCGGGAAACAGGCACTCGAGACTGTCCAGCGCCTGCTTCCC
GTGCTGTGCCAAGCGCACGGCTTAAGAGACGTGGGCACAGGAAAGATACTTAAGGGCGAATTCCAGCACA
CTGGCGGCCGTTACTAGTGGATCCGAGCTCGGTACCAAGCTTGGCGTAATCATGGTCATAGCTGTTTCCT
GTGTGAAATTGTTATCCGCTCACAATTCCACACAACATACGAGCCGGAAGCATAAAGTGTAAAGCCTGGG
GTGCCTAATGAGTGAGCTAACTCACATTAATTGCGTTGCGCTCACTGCCCGCTTTCCAGTCGGGAAACCT
GTCGTGCCAGCTGCATTAATGAATCGGCCAACGCGCGGGGAGAGGCGGTTTGCGTATTGGGCGCTCTTCC
GCTTCCTCGCTCACTGACTCGCTGCGCTCGGTCGTTCGGCTGCGGCGAGCGGTATCAGCTCACTCAAAGG
CGGTAATACGGTTATCCACAGAATCAGGGG
