[The description below was written by a language model from this plasmid's Addgene catalogue record.]
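Description:
I-GGAA is a bacterial cloning plasmid built on the commercial pCRII-TOPO backbone (about 4 kb without insert), into which a 424 bp synthetic insert was placed by TOPO cloning. It is a high-copy plasmid propagated in E. coli and carries both ampicillin and kanamycin resistance, so either or both drugs can be used for selection. The insert sits between the T7 and M13-reverse primer sites of the backbone's cloning region, which are the listed sequencing primers. There is no indication of a promoter meant to express the insert in any host. The plasmid is recorded purely as a cloning vector that stores a DNA module.

The record does not describe the insert beyond its name, synthetic origin and size. It was deposited in connection with a TALEN genome-editing system developed for generating human stem cell-based disease models. In that context, the name suggests a pre-assembled block of TALE repeat units specifying the four-nucleotide target GGAA, with the "I" prefix probably marking a position or class within a library of such modules. An insert of roughly 420 bp fits four TALE repeats of about 34 amino acids each, but this reading is an inference from the name and size, not something the record states. Under this interpretation, the plasmid would be one component of a multimer library whose repeat blocks are excised or amplified and joined in order to build full-length TALE DNA-binding arrays, which are then fused to a nuclease domain in a separate expression vector. No feature table is provided, so the flanking assembly sites and the exact repeat composition cannot be confirmed.
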