Addgene plasmid #43123: I-GGAA
Depositing lab: Chad Cowan & Kiran Musunuru. Depositing organization: Harvard University. Publication: A TALEN Genome-Editing System for Generating Human Stem Cell-Based Disease Models. Ding Q, Lee YK, Schaefer EA, Peters DT, Veres A, Kim K, Kuperwasser N, Motola DL, Meissner TB, Hendriks WT, Trevisan M, Gupta RM, Moisan A, Banks E, Friesen M, Schinzel RT, Xia F, Tang A, Xia Y, Figueroa E, Wann A, Ahfeldt T, Daheron L, Zhang F, Rubin LL, Peng LF, Chung RT, Musunuru K, Cowan CA. Cell Stem Cell. 2012 Dec 12. pii: S1934-5909(12)00645-5. doi: 10.1016/j.stem.2012.11.011. PubMed 23246482.
Backbone
  Vector backbone: pCRII-TOPO
  Backbone manufacturer: Invitrogen
  Backbone size w/o insert (bp): 3973
  Vector type: Bacterial Cloning
Growth in bacteria
  Bacterial resistance: Ampicillin and Kanamycin, 100 & 50 μg/mL
  Growth temperature: 37°C
  Growth strain: Top10
  Copy number: High Copy
Gene/Insert
  Gene/Insert name: I-GGAA
  Species: Synthetic
  Insert size (bp): 424
  Cloning method: TOPO Cloning
  Sequencing primers: 5′ T7; 3′ M13-rev
Terms and licenses: Academic/Nonprofit Terms; Industry Terms: Not Available to Industry
How to cite: I-GGAA was a gift from Chad Cowan & Kiran Musunuru (Addgene plasmid # 43123 ; http://n2t.net/addgene:43123 ; RRID:Addgene_43123)
